Addgene plasmid #78517: PHR-LAT Y6F YFFF-mCitrine (XSB589)
Purpose: Lentiviral vector for expressing LAT-Y6F YFFF-mCitrine (0 Grb2 binding sites)
Depositing lab: Ron Vale. Depositing organization: University of California, San Francisco (UCSF). Publication: Phase separation of signaling molecules promotes T cell receptor signal transduction. Su X, Ditlev JA, Hui E, Xing W, Banjade S, Okrut J, King DS, Taunton J, Rosen MK, Vale RD. Science. 2016 Apr 29;352(6285):595-9. doi: 10.1126/science.aad9964. Epub 2016 Apr 7. PubMed 27056844.
Backbone
  Vector backbone: pHR
  Total vector size (bp): 10400
  Vector type: Mammalian Expression, Lentiviral
Growth in bacteria
  Bacterial resistance: Ampicillin, 100 μg/mL
  Growth temperature: 37°C
  Growth strain: NEB Stable
  Copy number: High Copy
Gene/Insert
  Gene/Insert name: LAT
  Species: H. sapiens (human)
  Entrez Gene: LAT (a.k.a. IMD52, LAT1, pp36)
  Tag / fusion protein: mCitrine (C terminal on insert)
Terms and licenses: Academic/Nonprofit Terms; Industry Terms: Not Available to Industry
How to cite: PHR-LAT Y6F YFFF-mCitrine (XSB589) was a gift from Ron Vale (Addgene plasmid # 78517 ; http://n2t.net/addgene:78517 ; RRID:Addgene_78517)
