[The description below was written by a language model from this plasmid's Addgene catalogue record and pLannotate feature annotations shown in this document.]
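Description:
PHR-LAT Y6F YFFF-mCitrine (XSB589) is a 10.4 kb HIV-1-based lentiviral transfer plasmid built on the pHR backbone for expression in mammalian cells. It is propagated in E. coli through a high-copy ColE1/pUC-type origin and selected with ampicillin via the bla gene. The backbone outside the viral genome also carries remnants of older vectors, including pBR322-derived fragments (tet, bom, rop) and an SV40 promoter–gpt–SV40 small t intron/poly(A) cassette in which gpt is annotated only as fragments. The record assigns no function to these elements. The packaged region runs from a truncated 5' LTR through the Ψ packaging signal with adjoining gag sequence, the Rev response element for Rev-dependent nuclear export, and the cPPT/CTS. It ends in a ΔU3 self-inactivating 3' LTR, so the integrated provirus lacks LTR promoter activity and the packaging functions must be supplied from separate plasmids.

The payload is driven by the internal SFFV promoter, a strong retroviral LTR promoter. It expresses human LAT, the transmembrane adaptor that couples T cell receptor engagement to downstream signalling, fused at its C terminus to the yellow fluorescent protein mCitrine. One of the two sequence annotations labels this reporter as Citrine. A WPRE follows the fusion to enhance transcript processing and expression. The name and stated purpose indicate a tyrosine-to-phenylalanine mutant of LAT that retains no Grb2 binding sites, although the exact substituted residues are not listed in the record. The associated work concerns phase separation of signalling molecules in T cell receptor signal transduction. The construct therefore fits use as a fluorescently trackable, Grb2-binding-deficient LAT variant for comparison with forms of LAT that retain such sites.
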