Features (pLannotate 1.2.2; 34 found; start..end, strand, type, name):
     38..106     +  CDS            nef (fragment): NEF_HV1Z2 - Experimental evidence at protein level: Swiss-Prot protein existence level 1. Extracellular Nef protein targets CD4(+) T-lymphocytes for apoptosis by interacting with CXCR4 surface receptors. From Human immunodeficiency virus type 1 group M subtype D (isolate Z2/CDC-Z34) (HIV-1).
    108..341     +  LTR            3' LTR (ΔU3): self-inactivating 3' long terminal repeat (LTR) from HIV-1
    366..384     -  promoter       SP6 promoter: promoter for bacteriophage SP6 RNA polymerase
    612..891     +  CDS            TcR (fragment): tetracycline efflux protein; tet; confers resistance to tetracycline
    892..941     -  misc_feature   bom (fragment): basis of mobility region from pBR322
   1043..1078    -  CDS            rop (fragment): Rop protein, which maintains plasmids at low copy number; rop
   1173..1277    +  promoter       AmpR promoter: bla
   1278..2138    +  CDS            AmpR: β-lactamase; bla; confers resistance to ampicillin, carbenicillin, and related antibiotics
   2309..2897    +  rep_origin     ori: high-copy-number ColE1/pMB1/pBR322/pUC origin of replication
   3080..3136    +  CDS            lacI (fragment): lac repressor; lacI; The lac repressor binds to the lac operator to inhibit transcription in E. coli. This inhibition can be relieved by adding lactose or isopropyl-β-D-thiogalactopyranoside (IPTG).
   3143..3472    +  promoter       SV40 promoter: SV40 enhancer and early promoter
   3672..3791    +  CDS            gpt (fragment): XGPT_ECOLI - Also known as gpp, gxu. Experimental evidence at protein level: Swiss-Prot protein existence level 1. Purine salvage pathway enzyme that catalyzes the transfer of the ribosyl-5-phosphate group from 5-phospho-alpha-D-ribose 1- diphosphate (PRPP) to the N9 position of the 6-oxopurines guanine and xanthine to form the corresponding ribonucleotides GMP (guanosine 5'- monophosphate) and XMP (xanthosine 5'-monophosphate), with the release of PPi. To a lesser extent, also acts on hypoxanthine (PubMed:9100006, PubMed:3886014). Does not ribophosphorylate adenine (PubMed:3886014). From Esch
   3791..4126    +  CDS            gpt (fragment): XGPT_ECOLI - Also known as gpp, gxu. Experimental evidence at protein level: Swiss-Prot protein existence level 1. Purine salvage pathway enzyme that catalyzes the transfer of the ribosyl-5-phosphate group from 5-phospho-alpha-D-ribose 1- diphosphate (PRPP) to the N9 position of the 6-oxopurines guanine and xanthine to form the corresponding ribonucleotides GMP (guanosine 5'- monophosphate) and XMP (xanthosine 5'-monophosphate), with the release of PPi. To a lesser extent, also acts on hypoxanthine (PubMed:9100006, PubMed:3886014). Does not ribophosphorylate adenine (PubMed:3886014). From Esch
   4221..4526    +  CDS            frsA (fragment): FRSA_ECOLI - Also known as yafA. Experimental evidence at protein level: Swiss-Prot protein existence level 1. Catalyzes the hydrolysis of esters (PubMed:15808744). Displays esterase activity toward pNP-butyrate (PubMed:15808744). May stimulate mixed-acid fermentation by acting as a fermentation/respiration switch that down-regulates respiration and up- regulates fermentation rates (PubMed:15169777). From Escherichia coli (strain K12).
   4530..4604    +  CDS            small t antigen (fragment): SV40 (simian virus 40) small t antigen
   4606..4671    +  intron         small t intron: SV40 (simian virus 40) small t antigen intron
   4801..4821    +  CDS            SV40 NLS: nuclear localization signal of SV40 (simian virus 40) large T antigen
   5140..5223    +  CDS            large T antigen (fragment): large T antigen from SV40 (simian virus 40)
   5246..5380    +  polyA_signal   SV40 poly(A) signal: SV40 polyadenylation signal
   5548..5877    +  CDS            nef (fragment): NEF_HV1BR - Experimental evidence at protein level: Swiss-Prot protein existence level 1. Extracellular Nef protein targets CD4(+) T-lymphocytes for apoptosis by interacting with CXCR4 surface receptors (PubMed:14990729). From Human immunodeficiency virus type 1 group M subtype B (isolate BRU/LAI) (HIV-1).
   5925..6182    +  LTR            5' LTR (truncated): truncated 5' long terminal repeat (LTR) from HIV-1
   6229..6354    +  misc_feature   HIV-1 Ψ: packaging signal of human immunodeficiency virus type 1
   6338..6676    +  CDS            HIV-1 gag (fragment): gag protein from human immunodeficiency virus 1; gag
   6846..7079    +  misc_feature   RRE: The Rev response element (RRE) of HIV-1 allows for Rev-dependent mRNA export from the nucleus to the cytoplasm.
   7456..7556    +  CDS            Rev (fragment): human immunodeficiency virus 1 (HIV-1) Rev protein; rev; enhances nuclear export of unspliced and incompletely spliced viral mRNAs
   7593..7710    +  misc_feature   cPPT/CTS: central polypurine tract and central termination sequence of HIV-1
   7747..7779    -  misc_feature   MCS (fragment): pBluescript multiple cloning site
   7863..8270    +  promoter       SFFV promoter: spleen focus-forming virus long terminal repeat (LTR) promoter
   8310..9008    +  CDS            LAT (fragment): LAT_HUMAN - Experimental evidence at protein level: Swiss-Prot protein existence level 1. Required for TCR (T-cell antigen receptor)- and pre-TCR- mediated signaling, both in mature T-cells and during their development. Involved in FCGR3 (low affinity immunoglobulin gamma Fc region receptor III)-mediated signaling in natural killer cells and FCER1 (high affinity immunoglobulin epsilon receptor)-mediated signaling in mast cells. Couples activation of these receptors and their associated kinases with distal intracellular events such as mobilization of intracellular calcium stores, PKC activation
   9030..9746    +  CDS            Citrine: Citrine is a basic (constitutively fluorescent) yellow fluorescent protein published in 2001, derived from Aequorea victoria. It has moderate acid sensitivity.
   9761..9791    +  misc_feature   MCS (fragment): pUC18/19 multiple cloning site
   9792..9810    +  misc_feature   MCS (fragment): pBluescript multiple cloning site
   9810..10398   +  misc_feature   WPRE: woodchuck hepatitis virus posttranscriptional regulatory element
  10399..21      +  misc_feature   MCS (fragment) (across the origin): pBluescript multiple cloning site
>Addgene plasmid #78517 | PHR-LAT Y6F YFFF-mCitrine (XSB589) | depositor full sequence | sequence record 146563 | PHR-LAT Y6F YFFF-mCitrine (XSB589) sequence 10400 bps
CGATACCGTCGACCTCGAGGGAATTAATTCGAGCTCGGTACCTTTAAGACCAATGACTTACAAGGCAGCT
GTAGATCTTAGCCACTTTTTAAAAGAAAAGGGGGGACTGGAAGGGCTAATTCACTCCCAACGAAGACAAG
ATCTGCTTTTTGCTTGTACTGGGTCTCTCTGGTTAGACCAGATCTGAGCCTGGGAGCTCTCTGGCTAACT
AGGGAACCCACTGCTTAAGCCTCAATAAAGCTTGCCTTGAGTGCTTCAAGTAGTGTGTGCCCGTCTGTTG
TGTGACTCTGGTAACTAGAGATCCCTCAGACCCTTTTAGTCAGTGTGGAAAATCTCTAGCAGCATCTAGA
ATTAATTCCGTGTATTCTATAGTGTCACCTAAATCGTATGTGTATGATACATAAGGTTATGTATTAATTG
TAGCCGCGTTCTAACGACAATATGTACAAGCCTAATTGTGTAGCATCTGGCTTACTGAAGCAGACCCTAT
CATCTCTCTCGTAAACTGCCGTCAGAGTCGGTTTGGTTGGACGAACCTTCTGAGTTTCTGGTAACGCCGT
CCCGCACCCGGAAATGGTCAGCGAACCAATCAGCAGGGTCATCGCTAGCCAGATCCTCTACGCCGGACGC
ATCGTGGCCGGCATCACCGGCGCCACAGGTGCGGTTGCTGGCGCCTATATCGCCGACATCACCGATGGGG
AAGATCGGGCTCGCCACTTCGGGCTCATGAGCGCTTGTTTCGGCGTGGGTATGGTGGCAGGCCCCGTGGC
CGGGGGACTGTTGGGCGCCATCTCCTTGCATGCACCATTCCTTGCGGCGGCGGTGCTCAACGGCCTCAAC
CTACTACTGGGCTGCTTCCTAATGCAGGAGTCGCATAAGGGAGAGCGTCGAATGGTGCACTCTCAGTACA
ATCTAGCTCTGATGCCGCATAGTTAAGCCAGCCCCGACACCCGCCAACACCCGCTGACGCGCCCTGACGG
GCTTGTCTGCTCCCGGCATCCGCTTACAGACAAGCTGTGACCGTCTCCGGGAGCTGCATGTGTCAGAGGT
TTTCACCGTCATCACCGAAACGCGCGAGACGAAAGGGCCTCGTGATACGCCTATTTTTATAGGTTAATGT
CATGATAATAATGGTTTCTTAGACGTCAGGTGGCACTTTTCGGGGAAATGTGCGCGGAACCCCTATTTGT
TTATTTTTCTAAATACATTCAAATATGTATCCGCTCATGAGACAATAACCCTGATAAATGCTTCAATAAT
ATTGAAAAAGGAAGAGTATGAGTATTCAACATTTCCGTGTCGCCCTTATTCCCTTTTTTGCGGCATTTTG
CCTTCCTGTTTTTGCTCACCCAGAAACGCTGGTGAAAGTAAAAGATGCTGAAGATCAGTTGGGTGCACGA
GTGGGTTACATCGAACTGGATCTCAACAGCGGTAAGATCCTTGAGAGTTTTCGCCCCGAAGAACGTTTTC
CAATGATGAGCACTTTTAAAGTTCTGCTATGTGGCGCGGTATTATCCCGTATTGACGCCGGGCAAGAGCA
ACTCGGTCGCCGCATACACTATTCTCAGAATGACTTGGTTGAGTACTCACCAGTCACAGAAAAGCATCTT
ACGGATGGCATGACAGTAAGAGAATTATGCAGTGCTGCCATAACCATGAGTGATAACACTGCGGCCAACT
TACTTCTGACAACGATCGGAGGACCGAAGGAGCTAACCGCTTTTTTGCACAACATGGGGGATCATGTAAC
TCGCCTTGATCGTTGGGAACCGGAGCTGAATGAAGCCATACCAAACGACGAGCGTGACACCACGATGCCT
GTAGCAATGGCAACAACGTTGCGCAAACTATTAACTGGCGAACTACTTACTCTAGCTTCCCGGCAACAAT
TAATAGACTGGATGGAGGCGGATAAAGTTGCAGGACCACTTCTGCGCTCGGCCCTTCCGGCTGGCTGGTT
TATTGCTGATAAATCTGGAGCCGGTGAGCGTGGGTCTCGCGGTATCATTGCAGCACTGGGGCCAGATGGT
AAGCCCTCCCGTATCGTAGTTATCTACACGACGGGGAGTCAGGCAACTATGGATGAACGAAATAGACAGA
TCGCTGAGATAGGTGCCTCACTGATTAAGCATTGGTAACTGTCAGACCAAGTTTACTCATATATACTTTA
GATTGATTTAAAACTTCATTTTTAATTTAAAAGGATCTAGGTGAAGATCCTTTTTGATAATCTCATGACC
AAAATCCCTTAACGTGAGTTTTCGTTCCACTGAGCGTCAGACCCCGTAGAAAAGATCAAAGGATCTTCTT
GAGATCCTTTTTTTCTGCGCGTAATCTGCTGCTTGCAAACAAAAAAACCACCGCTACCAGCGGTGGTTTG
TTTGCCGGATCAAGAGCTACCAACTCTTTTTCCGAAGGTAACTGGCTTCAGCAGAGCGCAGATACCAAAT
ACTGTCCTTCTAGTGTAGCCGTAGTTAGGCCACCACTTCAAGAACTCTGTAGCACCGCCTACATACCTCG
CTCTGCTAATCCTGTTACCAGTGGCTGCTGCCAGTGGCGATAAGTCGTGTCTTACCGGGTTGGACTCAAG
ACGATAGTTACCGGATAAGGCGCAGCGGTCGGGCTGAACGGGGGGTTCGTGCACACAGCCCAGCTTGGAG
CGAACGACCTACACCGAACTGAGATACCTACAGCGTGAGCTATGAGAAAGCGCCACGCTTCCCGAAGGGA
GAAAGGCGGACAGGTATCCGGTAAGCGGCAGGGTCGGAACAGGAGAGCGCACGAGGGAGCTTCCAGGGGG
AAACGCCTGGTATCTTTATAGTCCTGTCGGGTTTCGCCACCTCTGACTTGAGCGTCGATTTTTGTGATGC
TCGTCAGGGGGGCGGAGCCTATGGAAAAACGCCAGCAACGCGGCCTTTTTACGGTTCCTGGCCTTTTGCT
GGCCTTTTGCTCACATGTTCTTTCCTGCGTTATCCCCTGATTCTGTGGATAACCGTATTACCGCCTTTGA
GTGAGCTGATACCGCTCGCCGCAGCCGAACGACCGAGCGCAGCGAGTCAGTGAGCGAGGAAGCGGAAGAG
CGCCCAATACGCAAACCGCCTCTCCCCGCGCGTTGGCCGATTCATTAATGCAGCTGTGGAATGTGTGTCA
GTTAGGGTGTGGAAAGTCCCCAGGCTCCCCAGCAGGCAGAAGTATGCAAAGCATGCATCTCAATTAGTCA
GCAACCAGGTGTGGAAAGTCCCCAGGCTCCCCAGCAGGCAGAAGTATGCAAAGCATGCATCTCAATTAGT
CAGCAACCATAGTCCCGCCCCTAACTCCGCCCATCCCGCCCCTAACTCCGCCCAGTTCCGCCCATTCTCC
GCCCCATGGCTGACTAATTTTTTTTATTTATGCAGAGGCCGAGGCCGCCTCGGCCTCTGAGCTATTCCAG
AAGTAGTGAGGAGGCTTTTTTGGAGGCCTAGGCTTTTGCAAAAAGCTTGGACACAAGACAGGCTTGCGAG
ATATGTTTGAGAATACCACTTTATCCCGCGTCAGGGAGAGGCAGTGCGTAAAAAGACGCGGACTCATGTG
AAATACTGGTTTTTAGTGCGCCAGATCTCTATAATCTCGCGCAACCTATTTTCCCCTCGAACACTTTTTA
AGCCGTAGATAAACAGGCTGGGACACTTCACATGAGCGAAAAATACATCGTCACCTGGGACATGTTGCAG
ATCCATGCACGTAAACTCGCAAGCCGACTGATGCCTTCTGAACAATGGAAAGGCATTATTGCCGTAAGCC
GTGGCGGTCTGTACCGGGTGCGTTACTGGCGCGTGAACTGGGTATTCGTCATGTCGATACCGTTTGTATT
TCCAGCTACGATCACGACAACCAGCGCGAGCTTAAAGTGCTGAAACGCGCAGAAGGCGATGGCGAAGGCT
TCATCGTTATTGATGACCTGGTGGATACCGGTGGTACTGCGGTTGCGATTCGTGAAATGTATCCAAAAGC
GCACTTTGTCACCATCTTCGCAAAACCGGCTGGTCGTCCGCTGGTTGATGACTATGTTGTTGATATCCCG
CAAGATACCTGGATTGAACAGCCGTGGGATATGGGCGTCGTATTCGTCCCGCCAATCTCCGGTCGCTAAT
CTTTTCAACGCCTGGCACTGCCGGGCGTTGTTCTTTTTAACTTCAGGCGGGTTACAATAGTTTCCAGTAA
GTATTCTGGAGGCTGCATCCATGACACAGGCAAACCTGAGCGAAACCCTGTTCAAACCCCGCTTTAAACA
TCCTGAAACCTCGACGCTAGTCCGCCGCTTTAATCACGGCGCACAACCGCCTGTGCAGTCGGCCCTTGAT
GGTAAAACCATCCCTCACTGGTATCGCATGATTAACCGTCTGATGTGGATCTGGCGCGGCATTGACCCAC
GCGAAATCCTCGACGTCCAGGCACGTATTGTGATGAGCGATGCCGAACGTACCGACGATGATTTATACGA
TACGGTGATTGGCTACCGTGGCGGCAACTGGATTTATGAGTGGGCCCCGGATCTTTGTGAAGGAACCTTA
CTTCTGTGGTGTGACATAATTGGACAAACTACCTACAGAGATTTAAAGCTCTAAGGTAAATATAAAATTT
TTAAGTGTATAATGTGTTAAACTACTGATTCTAATTGTTTGTGTATTTTAGATTCCAACCTATGGAACTG
ATGAATGGGAGCAGTGGTGGAATGCCTTTAATGAGGAAAACCTGTTTTGCTCAGAAGAAATGCCATCTAG
TGATGATGAGGCTACTGCTGACTCTCAACATTCTACTCCTCCAAAAAAGAAGAGAAAGGTAGAAGACCCC
AAGGACTTTCCTTCAGAATTGCTAAGTTTTTTGAGTCATGCTGTGTTTAGTAATAGAACTCTTGCTTGCT
TTGCTATTTACACCACAAAGGAAAAAGCTGCACTGCTATACAAGAAAATTATGGAAAAATATTCTGTAAC
CTTTATAAGTAGGCATAACAGTTATAATCATAACATACTGTTTTTTCTTACTCCACACAGGCATAGAGTG
TCTGCTATTAATAACTATGCTCAAAAATTGTGTACCTTTAGCTTTTTAATTTGTAAAGGGGTTAATAAGG
AATATTTGATGTATAGTGCCTTGACTAGAGATCATAATCAGCCATACCACATTTGTAGAGGTTTTACTTG
CTTTAAAAAACCTCCCACACCTCCCCCTGAACCTGAAACATAAAATGAATGCAATTGTTGTTGTTAACTT
GTTTATTGCAGCTTATAATGGTTACAAATAAAGCAATAGCATCACAAATTTCACAAATAAAGCATTTTTT
TCACTGCATTCTAGTTGTGGTTTGTCCAAACTCATCAATGTATCTTATCATGTCTGGATCAACTGGATAA
CTCAAGCTAACCAAAATCATCCCAAACTTCCCACCCCATACCCTATTACCACTGCCAATTACCTAGTGGT
TTCATTTACTCTAAACCTGTGATTCCTCTGAATTATTTTCATTTTAAAGAAATTGTATTTGTTAAATATG
TACTACAAACTTAGTAGTTGGAAGGGCTAATTCACTCCCAAAGAAGACAAGATATCCTTGATCTGTGGAT
CTACCACACACAAGGCTACTTCCCTGATTAGCAGAACTACACACCAGGGCCAGGGGTCAGATATCCACTG
ACCTTTGGATGGTGCTACAAGCTAGTACCAGTTGAGCCAGATAAGGTAGAAGAGGCCAATAAAGGAGAGA
ACACCAGCTTGTTACACCCTGTGAGCCTGCATGGGATGGATGACCCGGAGAGAGAAGTGTTAGAGTGGAG
GTTTGACAGCCGCCTAGCATTTCATCACGTGGCCCGAGAGCTGCATCCGGAGTACTTCAAGAACTGCTGA
TATCGAGCTTGCTACAAGGGACTTTCCGCTGGGGACTTTCCAGGGAGGCGTGGCCTGGGCGGGACTGGGG
AGTGGCGAGCCCTCAGATCCTGCATATAAGCAGCTGCTTTTTGCCTGTACTGGGTCTCTCTGGTTAGACC
AGATCTGAGCCTGGGAGCTCTCTGGCTAACTAGGGAACCCACTGCTTAAGCCTCAATAAAGCTTGCCTTG
AGTGCTTCAAGTAGTGTGTGCCCGTCTGTTGTGTGACTCTGGTAACTAGAGATCCCTCAGACCCTTTTAG
TCAGTGTGGAAAATCTCTAGCAGTGGCGCCCGAACAGGGACTTGAAAGCGAAAGGGAAACCAGAGGAGCT
CTCTCGACGCAGGACTCGGCTTGCTGAAGCGCGCACGGCAAGAGGCGAGGGGCGGCGACTGGTGAGTACG
CCAAAAATTTTGACTAGCGGAGGCTAGAAGGAGAGAGATGGGTGCGAGAGCGTCAGTATTAAGCGGGGGA
GAATTAGATCGCGATGGGAAAAAATTCGGTTAAGGCCAGGGGGAAAGAAAAAATATAAATTAAAACATAT
AGTATGGGCAAGCAGGGAGCTAGAACGATTCGCAGTTAATCCTGGCCTGTTAGAAACATCAGAAGGCTGT
AGACAAATACTGGGACAGCTACAACCATCCCTTCAGACAGGATCAGAAGAACTTAGATCATTATATAATA
CAGTAGCAACCCTCTATTGTGTGCATCAAAGGATAGAGATAAAAGACACCAAGGAAGCTTTAGACAAGAT
AGAGGAAGAGCAAAACAAAAGTAAGACCACCGCACAGCAAGCGGCCGGTGATCTTCAGACCTGGACGATA
TATATGAGGGACAATTGGAGAAGTGAATTATATAAATATAAAGTAGTAAAAATTGAACCATTAGGAGTAG
CACCCACCAAGGCAAAGAGAAGAGTGGTGCAGAGAGAAAAAAGAGCAGTGGGAATAGGAGCTTTGTTCCT
TGGGTTCTTGGGAGCAGCAGGAAGCACTATGGGCGCAGCGTCAATGACGCTGACGGTACAGGCCAGACAA
TTATTGTCTGGTATAGTGCAGCAGCAGAACAATTTGCTGAGGGCTATTGAGGCGCAACAGCATCTGTTGC
AACTCACAGTCTGGGGCATCAAGCAGCTCCAGGCAAGAATCCTGGCTGTGGAAAGATACCTAAAGGATCA
ACAGCTCCTGGGGATTTGGGGTTGCTCTGGAAAACTCATTTGCACCACTGCTGTGCCTTGGAATGCTAGT
TGGAGTAATAAATCTCTGGAACAGATTTGGAATCACACGACCTGGATGGAGTGGGACAGAGAAATTAACA
ATTACACAAGCTTAATACACTCCTTAATTGAAGAATCGCAAAACCAGCAAGAAAAGAATGAACAAGAATT
ATTGGAATTAGATAAATGGGCAAGTTTGTGGAATTGGTTTAACATAACAAATTGGCTGTGGTATATAAAA
TTATTCATAATGATAGTAGGAGGCTTGGTAGGTTTAAGAATAGTTTTTGCTGTACTTTCTATAGTGAATA
GAGTTAGGCAGGGATATTCACCATTATCGTTTCAGACCCACCTCCCAACCCCGAGGGGACCCGACAGGCC
CGAAGGAATAGAAGAAGAAGGTGGAGAGAGAGACAGAGACAGATCCATTCGATTAGTGAACGGATCTCGA
CGGTATCGCCAAATGGCAGTATTCATCCACAATTTTAAAAGAAAAGGGGGGATTGGGGGGTACAGTGCAG
GGGAAAGAATAGTAGACATAATAGCAACAGACATACAAACTAAAGAATTACAAAAACAAATTACAAAAAT
TCAAAATTTTCGGGTTTATTACAGGGACAGCAGAGATCCAGTTTGGATCGATAAGCTTGATATCGAATTC
CTGCAGCCCCGATAAAATAAAAGATTTTATTTAGTCTCCAGAAAAAGGGGGGAATGAAAGACCCCACCTG
TAGGTTTGGCAAGCTAGCTGCAGTAACGCCATTTTGCAAGGCATGGAAAAATACCAAACCAAGAATAGAG
AAGTTCAGATCAAGGGCGGGTACATGAAAATAGCTAACGTTGGGCCAAACAGGATATCTGCGGTGAGCAG
TTTCGGCCCCGGCCCGGGGCCAAGAACAGATGGTCACCGCAGTTTCGGCCCCGGCCCGAGGCCAAGAACA
GATGGTCCCCAGATATGGCCCAACCCTCAGCAGTTTCTTAAGACCCATCAGATGTTTCCAGGCTCCCCCA
AGGACCTGAAATGACCCTGCGCCTTATTTGAATTAACCAATCAGCCTGCTTCTCGCTTCTGTTCGCGCGC
TTCTGCTTCCCGAGCTCTATAAAAGAGCTCACAACCCCTCACTCGGCGCGCCAGTCCTCCGACAGACTGA
GTCGCCCGGGGGGGATCTGGAGCTCTCGAGAATTCTCACGCGTGCCACCATGGAGGAAGCTATTCTGGTG
CCCTGCGTGCTTGGCTTGCTCCTGCTGCCCATACTGGCCATGTTGATGGCTCTGTGTGTGCACTGCCATA
GACTGCCCGGTTCTTTTGATTCAACATCCAGCGACAGCCTTTTCCCTAGAGGCATCCAGTTCAAACGGCC
TCATACTGTGGCCCCGTGGCCTCCTGCATTTCCTCCTGTCACATCATTTCCACCCCTGAGTCAACCAGAT
CTTCTCCCTATCCCCAGATCACCCCAGCCTCTCGGTGGCTCCCACAGAACCCCAAGTAGTCGAAGAGATT
CCGACGGGGCGAATAGTGTAGCGTCTTTTGAGAACGAGGAACCGGCCTGTGAGGACGCAGACGAGGACGA
AGACGATTTCCACAACCCAGGATACCTGGTGGTCTTGCCCGACTCAACGCCTGCGACTAGCACTGCTGCC
CCAAGCGCCCCTGCTCTTAGTACCCCAGGCATAAGAGATTCAGCCTTCTCCATGGAGTCAATCGATGATT
TCGTCAACGTGCCAGAGAGCGGCGAGTCTGCCGAGGCGTCACTGGATGGGTCCAGGGAGTTCGTGAATGT
CAGCCAGGAGTTGCACCCCGGGGCCGCCAAAACTGAACCGGCGGCCCTGTCCTCCCAAGAGGCCGAGGAG
GTGGAAGAGGAGGGCGCCCCTGATTTCGAAAATTTGCAAGAACTGAACGGGGATCCACCGGTCGCCACCA
TGGTGAGCAAGGGCGAGGAGCTGTTCACCGGGGTGGTGCCCATCCTGGTCGAGCTGGACGGCGACGTAAA
CGGCCACAAGTTCAGCGTGTCCGGCGAGGGCGAGGGCGATGCCACCTACGGCAAGCTGACCCTGAAGTTC
ATCTGCACCACCGGCAAGCTGCCCGTGCCCTGGCCCACCCTCGTGACCACCTTCGGCTACGGCCTGATGT
GCTTCGCCCGCTACCCCGACCACATGAAGCAGCACGACTTCTTCAAGTCCGCCATGCCCGAAGGCTACGT
CCAGGAGCGCACCATCTTCTTCAAGGACGACGGCAACTACAAGACCCGCGCCGAGGTGAAGTTCGAGGGC
GACACCCTGGTGAACCGCATCGAGCTGAAGGGCATCGACTTCAAGGAGGACGGCAACATCCTGGGGCACA
AGCTGGAGTACAACTACAACAGCCACAACGTCTATATCATGGCCGACAAGCAGAAGAACGGCATCAAGGT
GAACTTCAAGATCCGCCACAACATCGAGGACGGCAGCGTGCAGCTCGCCGACCACTACCAGCAGAACACC
CCCATCGGCGACGGCCCCGTGCTGCTGCCCGACAACCACTACCTGAGCTACCAGTCCGCCCTGAGCAAAG
ACCCCAACGAGAAGCGCGATCACATGGTCCTGCTGGAGTTCGTGACCGCCGCCGGGATCACTCTCGGCAT
GGACGAGCTGTACAAGTAAAGCGGCCGCGACTCTAGAGTCGACCTGCAGGCATGCAAGCTTGATATCAAG
CTTATCGATAATCAACCTCTGGATTACAAAATTTGTGAAAGATTGACTGGTATTCTTAACTATGTTGCTC
CTTTTACGCTATGTGGATACGCTGCTTTAATGCCTTTGTATCATGCTATTGCTTCCCGTATGGCTTTCAT
TTTCTCCTCCTTGTATAAATCCTGGTTGCTGTCTCTTTATGAGGAGTTGTGGCCCGTTGTCAGGCAACGT
GGCGTGGTGTGCACTGTGTTTGCTGACGCAACCCCCACTGGTTGGGGCATTGCCACCACCTGTCAGCTCC
TTTCCGGGACTTTCGCTTTCCCCCTCCCTATTGCCACGGCGGAACTCATCGCCGCCTGCCTTGCCCGCTG
CTGGACAGGGGCTCGGCTGTTGGGCACTGACAATTCCGTGGTGTTGTCGGGGAAATCATCGTCCTTTCCT
TGGCTGCTCGCCTGTGTTGCCACCTGGATTCTGCGCGGGACGTCCTTCTGCTACGTCCCTTCGGCCCTCA
ATCCAGCGGACCTTCCTTCCCGCGGCCTGCTGCCGGCTCTGCGGCCTCTTCCGCGTCTTCGCCTTCGCCC
TCAGACGAGTCGGATCTCCCTTTGGGCCGCCTCCCCGCAT
