Features (pLannotate 1.2.2; 34 found; start..end, strand, type, name):
     38..106     +  CDS            nef (fragment): NEF_HV1Z2 - Experimental evidence at protein level: Swiss-Prot protein existence level 1. Extracellular Nef protein targets CD4(+) T-lymphocytes for apoptosis by interacting with CXCR4 surface receptors. From Human immunodeficiency virus type 1 group M subtype D (isolate Z2/CDC-Z34) (HIV-1).
    108..341     +  LTR            3' LTR (ΔU3): self-inactivating 3' long terminal repeat (LTR) from HIV-1
    366..384     -  promoter       SP6 promoter: promoter for bacteriophage SP6 RNA polymerase
    612..891     +  CDS            TcR (fragment): tetracycline efflux protein; tet; confers resistance to tetracycline
    892..941     -  misc_feature   bom (fragment): basis of mobility region from pBR322
   1043..1078    -  CDS            rop (fragment): Rop protein, which maintains plasmids at low copy number; rop
   1173..1277    +  promoter       AmpR promoter: bla
   1278..2138    +  CDS            AmpR: β-lactamase; bla; confers resistance to ampicillin, carbenicillin, and related antibiotics
   2309..2897    +  rep_origin     ori: high-copy-number ColE1/pMB1/pBR322/pUC origin of replication
   3080..3136    +  CDS            lacI (fragment): lac repressor; lacI; The lac repressor binds to the lac operator to inhibit transcription in E. coli. This inhibition can be relieved by adding lactose or isopropyl-β-D-thiogalactopyranoside (IPTG).
   3143..3472    +  promoter       SV40 promoter: SV40 enhancer and early promoter
   3672..3791    +  CDS            gpt (fragment): XGPT_ECOLI - Also known as gpp, gxu. Experimental evidence at protein level: Swiss-Prot protein existence level 1. Purine salvage pathway enzyme that catalyzes the transfer of the ribosyl-5-phosphate group from 5-phospho-alpha-D-ribose 1- diphosphate (PRPP) to the N9 position of the 6-oxopurines guanine and xanthine to form the corresponding ribonucleotides GMP (guanosine 5'- monophosphate) and XMP (xanthosine 5'-monophosphate), with the release of PPi. To a lesser extent, also acts on hypoxanthine (PubMed:9100006, PubMed:3886014). Does not ribophosphorylate adenine (PubMed:3886014). From Esch
   3791..4126    +  CDS            gpt (fragment): XGPT_ECOLI - Also known as gpp, gxu. Experimental evidence at protein level: Swiss-Prot protein existence level 1. Purine salvage pathway enzyme that catalyzes the transfer of the ribosyl-5-phosphate group from 5-phospho-alpha-D-ribose 1- diphosphate (PRPP) to the N9 position of the 6-oxopurines guanine and xanthine to form the corresponding ribonucleotides GMP (guanosine 5'- monophosphate) and XMP (xanthosine 5'-monophosphate), with the release of PPi. To a lesser extent, also acts on hypoxanthine (PubMed:9100006, PubMed:3886014). Does not ribophosphorylate adenine (PubMed:3886014). From Esch
   4221..4526    +  CDS            frsA (fragment): FRSA_ECOLI - Also known as yafA. Experimental evidence at protein level: Swiss-Prot protein existence level 1. Catalyzes the hydrolysis of esters (PubMed:15808744). Displays esterase activity toward pNP-butyrate (PubMed:15808744). May stimulate mixed-acid fermentation by acting as a fermentation/respiration switch that down-regulates respiration and up- regulates fermentation rates (PubMed:15169777). From Escherichia coli (strain K12).
   4530..4604    +  CDS            small t antigen (fragment): SV40 (simian virus 40) small t antigen
   4606..4671    +  intron         small t intron: SV40 (simian virus 40) small t antigen intron
   4801..4821    +  CDS            SV40 NLS: nuclear localization signal of SV40 (simian virus 40) large T antigen
   5140..5223    +  CDS            large T antigen (fragment): large T antigen from SV40 (simian virus 40)
   5246..5380    +  polyA_signal   SV40 poly(A) signal: SV40 polyadenylation signal
   5548..5877    +  CDS            nef (fragment): NEF_HV1BR - Experimental evidence at protein level: Swiss-Prot protein existence level 1. Extracellular Nef protein targets CD4(+) T-lymphocytes for apoptosis by interacting with CXCR4 surface receptors (PubMed:14990729). From Human immunodeficiency virus type 1 group M subtype B (isolate BRU/LAI) (HIV-1).
   5925..6182    +  LTR            5' LTR (truncated): truncated 5' long terminal repeat (LTR) from HIV-1
   6229..6354    +  misc_feature   HIV-1 Ψ: packaging signal of human immunodeficiency virus type 1
   6338..6676    +  CDS            HIV-1 gag (fragment): gag protein from human immunodeficiency virus 1; gag
   6846..7079    +  misc_feature   RRE: The Rev response element (RRE) of HIV-1 allows for Rev-dependent mRNA export from the nucleus to the cytoplasm.
   7456..7556    +  CDS            Rev (fragment): human immunodeficiency virus 1 (HIV-1) Rev protein; rev; enhances nuclear export of unspliced and incompletely spliced viral mRNAs
   7593..7710    +  misc_feature   cPPT/CTS: central polypurine tract and central termination sequence of HIV-1
   7747..7779    -  misc_feature   MCS (fragment): pBluescript multiple cloning site
   7863..8270    +  promoter       SFFV promoter: spleen focus-forming virus long terminal repeat (LTR) promoter
   8310..9008    +  CDS            LAT (fragment): LAT_HUMAN - Experimental evidence at protein level: Swiss-Prot protein existence level 1. Required for TCR (T-cell antigen receptor)- and pre-TCR- mediated signaling, both in mature T-cells and during their development. Involved in FCGR3 (low affinity immunoglobulin gamma Fc region receptor III)-mediated signaling in natural killer cells and FCER1 (high affinity immunoglobulin epsilon receptor)-mediated signaling in mast cells. Couples activation of these receptors and their associated kinases with distal intracellular events such as mobilization of intracellular calcium stores, PKC activation
   9030..9746    +  CDS            mCitrine: mCitrine is a basic (constitutively fluorescent) yellow fluorescent protein published in 2001, derived from Aequorea victoria.
   9761..9791    +  misc_feature   MCS (fragment): pUC18/19 multiple cloning site
   9792..9810    +  misc_feature   MCS (fragment): pBluescript multiple cloning site
   9810..10398   +  misc_feature   WPRE: woodchuck hepatitis virus posttranscriptional regulatory element
  10399..21      +  misc_feature   MCS (fragment) (across the origin): pBluescript multiple cloning site
>Addgene plasmid #78517 | PHR-LAT Y6F YFFF-mCitrine (XSB589) | addgene full sequence | sequence record 218052 | Addgene Assembled Sequence
CGATACCGTCGACCTCGAGGGAATTAATTCGAGCTCGGTACCTTTAAGACCAATGACTTACAAGGCAGCT
GTAGATCTTAGCCACTTTTTAAAAGAAAAGGGGGGACTGGAAGGGCTAATTCACTCCCAACGAAGACAAG
ATCTGCTTTTTGCTTGTACTGGGTCTCTCTGGTTAGACCAGATCTGAGCCTGGGAGCTCTCTGGCTAACT
AGGGAACCCACTGCTTAAGCCTCAATAAAGCTTGCCTTGAGTGCTTCAAGTAGTGTGTGCCCGTCTGTTG
TGTGACTCTGGTAACTAGAGATCCCTCAGACCCTTTTAGTCAGTGTGGAAAATCTCTAGCAGCATCTAGA
ATTAATTCCGTGTATTCTATAGTGTCACCTAAATCGTATGTGTATGATACATAAGGTTATGTATTAATTG
TAGCCGCGTTCTAACGACAATATGTACAAGCCTAATTGTGTAGCATCTGGCTTACTGAAGCAGACCCTAT
CATCTCTCTCGTAAACTGCCGTCAGAGTCGGTTTGGTTGGACGAACCTTCTGAGTTTCTGGTAACGCCGT
CCCGCACCCGGAAATGGTCAGCGAACCAATCAGCAGGGTCATCGCTAGCCAGATCCTCTACGCCGGACGC
ATCGTGGCCGGCATCACCGGCGCCACAGGTGCGGTTGCTGGCGCCTATATCGCCGACATCACCGATGGGG
AAGATCGGGCTCGCCACTTCGGGCTCATGAGCGCTTGTTTCGGCGTGGGTATGGTGGCAGGCCCCGTGGC
CGGGGGACTGTTGGGCGCCATCTCCTTGCATGCACCATTCCTTGCGGCGGCGGTGCTCAACGGCCTCAAC
CTACTACTGGGCTGCTTCCTAATGCAGGAGTCGCATAAGGGAGAGCGTCGAATGGTGCACTCTCAGTACA
ATCTAGCTCTGATGCCGCATAGTTAAGCCAGCCCCGACACCCGCCAACACCCGCTGACGCGCCCTGACGG
GCTTGTCTGCTCCCGGCATCCGCTTACAGACAAGCTGTGACCGTCTCCGGGAGCTGCATGTGTCAGAGGT
TTTCACCGTCATCACCGAAACGCGCGAGACGAAAGGGCCTCGTGATACGCCTATTTTTATAGGTTAATGT
CATGATAATAATGGTTTCTTAGACGTCAGGTGGCACTTTTCGGGGAAATGTGCGCGGAACCCCTATTTGT
TTATTTTTCTAAATACATTCAAATATGTATCCGCTCATGAGACAATAACCCTGATAAATGCTTCAATAAT
ATTGAAAAAGGAAGAGTATGAGTATTCAACATTTCCGTGTCGCCCTTATTCCCTTTTTTGCGGCATTTTG
CCTTCCTGTTTTTGCTCACCCAGAAACGCTGGTGAAAGTAAAAGATGCTGAAGATCAGTTGGGTGCACGA
GTGGGTTACATCGAACTGGATCTCAACAGCGGTAAGATCCTTGAGAGTTTTCGCCCCGAAGAACGTTTTC
CAATGATGAGCACTTTTAAAGTTCTGCTATGTGGCGCGGTATTATCCCGTATTGACGCCGGGCAAGAGCA
ACTCGGTCGCCGCATACACTATTCTCAGAATGACTTGGTTGAGTACTCACCAGTCACAGAAAAGCATCTT
ACGGATGGCATGACAGTAAGAGAATTATGCAGTGCTGCCATAACCATGAGTGATAACACTGCGGCCAACT
TACTTCTGACAACGATCGGAGGACCGAAGGAGCTAACCGCTTTTTTGCACAACATGGGGGATCATGTAAC
TCGCCTTGATCGTTGGGAACCGGAGCTGAATGAAGCCATACCAAACGACGAGCGTGACACCACGATGCCT
GTAGCAATGGCAACAACGTTGCGCAAACTATTAACTGGCGAACTACTTACTCTAGCTTCCCGGCAACAAT
TAATAGACTGGATGGAGGCGGATAAAGTTGCAGGACCACTTCTGCGCTCGGCCCTTCCGGCTGGCTGGTT
TATTGCTGATAAATCTGGAGCCGGTGAGCGTGGGTCTCGCGGTATCATTGCAGCACTGGGGCCAGATGGT
AAGCCCTCCCGTATCGTAGTTATCTACACGACGGGGAGTCAGGCAACTATGGATGAACGAAATAGACAGA
TCGCTGAGATAGGTGCCTCACTGATTAAGCATTGGTAACTGTCAGACCAAGTTTACTCATATATACTTTA
GATTGATTTAAAACTTCATTTTTAATTTAAAAGGATCTAGGTGAAGATCCTTTTTGATAATCTCATGACC
AAAATCCCTTAACGTGAGTTTTCGTTCCACTGAGCGTCAGACCCCGTAGAAAAGATCAAAGGATCTTCTT
GAGATCCTTTTTTTCTGCGCGTAATCTGCTGCTTGCAAACAAAAAAACCACCGCTACCAGCGGTGGTTTG
TTTGCCGGATCAAGAGCTACCAACTCTTTTTCCGAAGGTAACTGGCTTCAGCAGAGCGCAGATACCAAAT
ACTGTCCTTCTAGTGTAGCCGTAGTTAGGCCACCACTTCAAGAACTCTGTAGCACCGCCTACATACCTCG
CTCTGCTAATCCTGTTACCAGTGGCTGCTGCCAGTGGCGATAAGTCGTGTCTTACCGGGTTGGACTCAAG
ACGATAGTTACCGGATAAGGCGCAGCGGTCGGGCTGAACGGGGGGTTCGTGCACACAGCCCAGCTTGGAG
CGAACGACCTACACCGAACTGAGATACCTACAGCGTGAGCTATGAGAAAGCGCCACGCTTCCCGAAGGGA
GAAAGGCGGACAGGTATCCGGTAAGCGGCAGGGTCGGAACAGGAGAGCGCACGAGGGAGCTTCCAGGGGG
AAACGCCTGGTATCTTTATAGTCCTGTCGGGTTTCGCCACCTCTGACTTGAGCGTCGATTTTTGTGATGC
TCGTCAGGGGGGCGGAGCCTATGGAAAAACGCCAGCAACGCGGCCTTTTTACGGTTCCTGGCCTTTTGCT
GGCCTTTTGCTCACATGTTCTTTCCTGCGTTATCCCCTGATTCTGTGGATAACCGTATTACCGCCTTTGA
GTGAGCTGATACCGCTCGCCGCAGCCGAACGACCGAGCGCAGCGAGTCAGTGAGCGAGGAAGCGGAAGAG
CGCCCAATACGCAAACCGCCTCTCCCCGCGCGTTGGCCGATTCATTAATGCAGCTGTGGAATGTGTGTCA
GTTAGGGTGTGGAAAGTCCCCAGGCTCCCCAGCAGGCAGAAGTATGCAAAGCATGCATCTCAATTAGTCA
GCAACCAGGTGTGGAAAGTCCCCAGGCTCCCCAGCAGGCAGAAGTATGCAAAGCATGCATCTCAATTAGT
CAGCAACCATAGTCCCGCCCCTAACTCCGCCCATCCCGCCCCTAACTCCGCCCAGTTCCGCCCATTCTCC
GCCCCATGGCTGACTAATTTTTTTTATTTATGCAGAGGCCGAGGCCGCCTCGGCCTCTGAGCTATTCCAG
AAGTAGTGAGGAGGCTTTTTTGGAGGCCTAGGCTTTTGCAAAAAGCTTGGACACAAGACAGGCTTGCGAG
ATATGTTTGAGAATACCACTTTATCCCGCGTCAGGGAGAGGCAGTGCGTAAAAAGACGCGGACTCATGTG
AAATACTGGTTTTTAGTGCGCCAGATCTCTATAATCTCGCGCAACCTATTTTCCCCTCGAACACTTTTTA
AGCCGTAGATAAACAGGCTGGGACACTTCACATGAGCGAAAAATACATCGTCACCTGGGACATGTTGCAG
ATCCATGCACGTAAACTCGCAAGCCGACTGATGCCTTCTGAACAATGGAAAGGCATTATTGCCGTAAGCC
GTGGCGGTCTGTACCGGGTGCGTTACTGGCGCGTGAACTGGGTATTCGTCATGTCGATACCGTTTGTATT
TCCAGCTACGATCACGACAACCAGCGCGAGCTTAAAGTGCTGAAACGCGCAGAAGGCGATGGCGAAGGCT
TCATCGTTATTGATGACCTGGTGGATACCGGTGGTACTGCGGTTGCGATTCGTGAAATGTATCCAAAAGC
GCACTTTGTCACCATCTTCGCAAAACCGGCTGGTCGTCCGCTGGTTGATGACTATGTTGTTGATATCCCG
CAAGATACCTGGATTGAACAGCCGTGGGATATGGGCGTCGTATTCGTCCCGCCAATCTCCGGTCGCTAAT
CTTTTCAACGCCTGGCACTGCCGGGCGTTGTTCTTTTTAACTTCAGGCGGGTTACAATAGTTTCCAGTAA
GTATTCTGGAGGCTGCATCCATGACACAGGCAAACCTGAGCGAAACCCTGTTCAAACCCCGCTTTAAACA
TCCTGAAACCTCGACGCTAGTCCGCCGCTTTAATCACGGCGCACAACCGCCTGTGCAGTCGGCCCTTGAT
GGTAAAACCATCCCTCACTGGTATCGCATGATTAACCGTCTGATGTGGATCTGGCGCGGCATTGACCCAC
GCGAAATCCTCGACGTCCAGGCACGTATTGTGATGAGCGATGCCGAACGTACCGACGATGATTTATACGA
TACGGTGATTGGCTACCGTGGCGGCAACTGGATTTATGAGTGGGCCCCGGATCTTTGTGAAGGAACCTTA
CTTCTGTGGTGTGACATAATTGGACAAACTACCTACAGAGATTTAAAGCTCTAAGGTAAATATAAAATTT
TTAAGTGTATAATGTGTTAAACTACTGATTCTAATTGTTTGTGTATTTTAGATTCCAACCTATGGAACTG
ATGAATGGGAGCAGTGGTGGAATGCCTTTAATGAGGAAAACCTGTTTTGCTCAGAAGAAATGCCATCTAG
TGATGATGAGGCTACTGCTGACTCTCAACATTCTACTCCTCCAAAAAAGAAGAGAAAGGTAGAAGACCCC
AAGGACTTTCCTTCAGAATTGCTAAGTTTTTTGAGTCATGCTGTGTTTAGTAATAGAACTCTTGCTTGCT
TTGCTATTTACACCACAAAGGAAAAAGCTGCACTGCTATACAAGAAAATTATGGAAAAATATTCTGTAAC
CTTTATAAGTAGGCATAACAGTTATAATCATAACATACTGTTTTTTCTTACTCCACACAGGCATAGAGTG
TCTGCTATTAATAACTATGCTCAAAAATTGTGTACCTTTAGCTTTTTAATTTGTAAAGGGGTTAATAAGG
AATATTTGATGTATAGTGCCTTGACTAGAGATCATAATCAGCCATACCACATTTGTAGAGGTTTTACTTG
CTTTAAAAAACCTCCCACACCTCCCCCTGAACCTGAAACATAAAATGAATGCAATTGTTGTTGTTAACTT
GTTTATTGCAGCTTATAATGGTTACAAATAAAGCAATAGCATCACAAATTTCACAAATAAAGCATTTTTT
TCACTGCATTCTAGTTGTGGTTTGTCCAAACTCATCAATGTATCTTATCATGTCTGGATCAACTGGATAA
CTCAAGCTAACCAAAATCATCCCAAACTTCCCACCCCATACCCTATTACCACTGCCAATTACCTAGTGGT
TTCATTTACTCTAAACCTGTGATTCCTCTGAATTATTTTCATTTTAAAGAAATTGTATTTGTTAAATATG
TACTACAAACTTAGTAGTTGGAAGGGCTAATTCACTCCCAAAGAAGACAAGATATCCTTGATCTGTGGAT
CTACCACACACAAGGCTACTTCCCTGATTAGCAGAACTACACACCAGGGCCAGGGGTCAGATATCCACTG
ACCTTTGGATGGTGCTACAAGCTAGTACCAGTTGAGCCAGATAAGGTAGAAGAGGCCAATAAAGGAGAGA
ACACCAGCTTGTTACACCCTGTGAGCCTGCATGGGATGGATGACCCGGAGAGAGAAGTGTTAGAGTGGAG
GTTTGACAGCCGCCTAGCATTTCATCACGTGGCCCGAGAGCTGCATCCGGAGTACTTCAAGAACTGCTGA
TATCGAGCTTGCTACAAGGGACTTTCCGCTGGGGACTTTCCAGGGAGGCGTGGCCTGGGCGGGACTGGGG
AGTGGCGAGCCCTCAGATCCTGCATATAAGCAGCTGCTTTTTGCCTGTACTGGGTCTCTCTGGTTAGACC
AGATCTGAGCCTGGGAGCTCTCTGGCTAACTAGGGAACCCACTGCTTAAGCCTCAATAAAGCTTGCCTTG
AGTGCTTCAAGTAGTGTGTGCCCGTCTGTTGTGTGACTCTGGTAACTAGAGATCCCTCAGACCCTTTTAG
TCAGTGTGGAAAATCTCTAGCAGTGGCGCCCGAACAGGGACTTGAAAGCGAAAGGGAAACCAGAGGAGCT
CTCTCGACGCAGGACTCGGCTTGCTGAAGCGCGCACGGCAAGAGGCGAGGGGCGGCGACTGGTGAGTACG
CCAAAAATTTTGACTAGCGGAGGCTAGAAGGAGAGAGATGGGTGCGAGAGCGTCAGTATTAAGCGGGGGA
GAATTAGATCGCGATGGGAAAAAATTCGGTTAAGGCCAGGGGGAAAGAAAAAATATAAATTAAAACATAT
AGTATGGGCAAGCAGGGAGCTAGAACGATTCGCAGTTAATCCTGGCCTGTTAGAAACATCAGAAGGCTGT
AGACAAATACTGGGACAGCTACAACCATCCCTTCAGACAGGATCAGAAGAACTTAGATCATTATATAATA
CAGTAGCAACCCTCTATTGTGTGCATCAAAGGATAGAGATAAAAGACACCAAGGAAGCTTTAGACAAGAT
AGAGGAAGAGCAAAACAAAAGTAAGACCACCGCACAGCAAGCGGCCGGTGATCTTCAGACCTGGACGATA
TATATGAGGGACAATTGGAGAAGTGAATTATATAAATATAAAGTAGTAAAAATTGAACCATTAGGAGTAG
CACCCACCAAGGCAAAGAGAAGAGTGGTGCAGAGAGAAAAAAGAGCAGTGGGAATAGGAGCTTTGTTCCT
TGGGTTCTTGGGAGCAGCAGGAAGCACTATGGGCGCAGCGTCAATGACGCTGACGGTACAGGCCAGACAA
TTATTGTCTGGTATAGTGCAGCAGCAGAACAATTTGCTGAGGGCTATTGAGGCGCAACAGCATCTGTTGC
AACTCACAGTCTGGGGCATCAAGCAGCTCCAGGCAAGAATCCTGGCTGTGGAAAGATACCTAAAGGATCA
ACAGCTCCTGGGGATTTGGGGTTGCTCTGGAAAACTCATTTGCACCACTGCTGTGCCTTGGAATGCTAGT
TGGAGTAATAAATCTCTGGAACAGATTTGGAATCACACGACCTGGATGGAGTGGGACAGAGAAATTAACA
ATTACACAAGCTTAATACACTCCTTAATTGAAGAATCGCAAAACCAGCAAGAAAAGAATGAACAAGAATT
ATTGGAATTAGATAAATGGGCAAGTTTGTGGAATTGGTTTAACATAACAAATTGGCTGTGGTATATAAAA
TTATTCATAATGATAGTAGGAGGCTTGGTAGGTTTAAGAATAGTTTTTGCTGTACTTTCTATAGTGAATA
GAGTTAGGCAGGGATATTCACCATTATCGTTTCAGACCCACCTCCCAACCCCGAGGGGACCCGACAGGCC
CGAAGGAATAGAAGAAGAAGGTGGAGAGAGAGACAGAGACAGATCCATTCGATTAGTGAACGGATCTCGA
CGGTATCGCCAAATGGCAGTATTCATCCACAATTTTAAAAGAAAAGGGGGGATTGGGGGGTACAGTGCAG
GGGAAAGAATAGTAGACATAATAGCAACAGACATACAAACTAAAGAATTACAAAAACAAATTACAAAAAT
TCAAAATTTTCGGGTTTATTACAGGGACAGCAGAGATCCAGTTTGGATCGATAAGCTTGATATCGAATTC
CTGCAGCCCCGATAAAATAAAAGATTTTATTTAGTCTCCAGAAAAAGGGGGGAATGAAAGACCCCACCTG
TAGGTTTGGCAAGCTAGCTGCAGTAACGCCATTTTGCAAGGCATGGAAAAATACCAAACCAAGAATAGAG
AAGTTCAGATCAAGGGCGGGTACATGAAAATAGCTAACGTTGGGCCAAACAGGATATCTGCGGTGAGCAG
TTTCGGCCCCGGCCCGGGGCCAAGAACAGATGGTCACCGCAGTTTCGGCCCCGGCCCGAGGCCAAGAACA
GATGGTCCCCAGATATGGCCCAACCCTCAGCAGTTTCTTAAGACCCATCAGATGTTTCCAGGCTCCCCCA
AGGACCTGAAATGACCCTGCGCCTTATTTGAATTAACCAATCAGCCTGCTTCTCGCTTCTGTTCGCGCGC
TTCTGCTTCCCGAGCTCTATAAAAGAGCTCACAACCCCTCACTCGGCGCGCCAGTCCTCCGACAGACTGA
GTCGCCCGGGGGGGATCTGGAGCTCTCGAGAATTCTCACGCGTGCCACCATGGAGGAAGCTATTCTGGTG
CCCTGCGTGCTTGGCTTGCTCCTGCTGCCCATACTGGCCATGTTGATGGCTCTGTGTGTGCACTGCCATA
GACTGCCCGGTTCTTTTGATTCAACATCCAGCGACAGCCTTTTCCCTAGAGGCATCCAGTTCAAACGGCC
TCATACTGTGGCCCCGTGGCCTCCTGCATTTCCTCCTGTCACATCATTTCCACCCCTGAGTCAACCAGAT
CTTCTCCCTATCCCCAGATCACCCCAGCCTCTCGGTGGCTCCCACAGAACCCCAAGTAGTCGAAGAGATT
CCGACGGGGCGAATAGTGTAGCGTCTTTTGAGAACGAGGAACCGGCCTGTGAGGACGCAGACGAGGACGA
AGACGATTTCCACAACCCAGGATACCTGGTGGTCTTGCCCGACTCAACGCCTGCGACTAGCACTGCTGCC
CCAAGCGCCCCTGCTCTTAGTACCCCAGGCATAAGAGATTCAGCCTTCTCCATGGAGTCAATCGATGATT
TCGTCAACGTGCCAGAGAGCGGCGAGTCTGCCGAGGCGTCACTGGATGGGTCCAGGGAGTTCGTGAATGT
CAGCCAGGAGTTGCACCCCGGGGCCGCCAAAACTGAACCGGCGGCCCTGTCCTCCCAAGAGGCCGAGGAG
GTGGAAGAGGAGGGCGCCCCTGATTTCGAAAATTTGCAAGAACTGAACGGGGATCCACCGGTCGCCACCA
TGGTGAGCAAGGGCGAGGAGCTGTTCACCGGGGTGGTGCCCATCCTGGTCGAGCTGGACGGCGACGTAAA
CGGCCACAAGTTCAGCGTGTCCGGCGAGGGCGAGGGCGATGCCACCTACGGCAAGCTGACCCTGAAGTTC
ATCTGCACCACCGGCAAGCTGCCCGTGCCCTGGCCCACCCTCGTGACCACCTTCGGCTACGGCCTGATGT
GCTTCGCCCGCTACCCCGACCACATGAAGCAGCACGACTTCTTCAAGTCCGCCATGCCCGAAGGCTACGT
CCAGGAGCGCACCATCTTCTTCAAGGACGACGGCAACTACAAGACCCGCGCCGAGGTGAAGTTCGAGGGC
GACACCCTGGTGAACCGCATCGAGCTGAAGGGCATCGACTTCAAGGAGGACGGCAACATCCTGGGGCACA
AGCTGGAGTACAACTACAACAGCCACAACGTCTATATCATGGCCGACAAGCAGAAGAACGGCATCAAGGT
GAACTTCAAGATCCGCCACAACATCGAGGACGGCAGCGTGCAGCTCGCCGACCACTACCAGCAGAACACC
CCCATCGGCGACGGCCCCGTGCTGCTGCCCGACAACCACTACCTGAGCTACCAGTCCAAGCTGAGCAAAG
ACCCCAACGAGAAGCGCGATCACATGGTCCTGCTGGAGTTCGTGACCGCCGCCGGGATCACTCTCGGCAT
GGACGAGCTGTACAAGTAAAGCGGCCGCGACTCTAGAGTCGACCTGCAGGCATGCAAGCTTGATATCAAG
CTTATCGATAATCAACCTCTGGATTACAAAATTTGTGAAAGATTGACTGGTATTCTTAACTATGTTGCTC
CTTTTACGCTATGTGGATACGCTGCTTTAATGCCTTTGTATCATGCTATTGCTTCCCGTATGGCTTTCAT
TTTCTCCTCCTTGTATAAATCCTGGTTGCTGTCTCTTTATGAGGAGTTGTGGCCCGTTGTCAGGCAACGT
GGCGTGGTGTGCACTGTGTTTGCTGACGCAACCCCCACTGGTTGGGGCATTGCCACCACCTGTCAGCTCC
TTTCCGGGACTTTCGCTTTCCCCCTCCCTATTGCCACGGCGGAACTCATCGCCGCCTGCCTTGCCCGCTG
CTGGACAGGGGCTCGGCTGTTGGGCACTGACAATTCCGTGGTGTTGTCGGGGAAATCATCGTCCTTTCCT
TGGCTGCTCGCCTGTGTTGCCACCTGGATTCTGCGCGGGACGTCCTTCTGCTACGTCCCTTCGGCCCTCA
ATCCAGCGGACCTTCCTTCCCGCGGCCTGCTGCCGGCTCTGCGGCCTCTTCCGCGTCTTCGCCTTCGCCC
TCAGACGAGTCGGATCTCCCTTTGGGCCGCCTCCCCGCAT
