>Addgene plasmid #78517 | PHR-LAT Y6F YFFF-mCitrine (XSB589) | addgene partial sequence | sequence record 150216 | SFFV-2F 5'-AGGCATGGAAAAATACCAAA-3'
AGTTCAGATCAAGGGCGGGTACATGAAAATAGCTAACGTTGGGCCAAACAGGATATCTGCGGTGAGCAGT
TTCGGCCCCGGCCCGGGGCCAAGAACAGATGGTCACCGCAGTTTCGGCCCCGGCCCGAGGCCAAGAACAG
ATGGTCCCCAGATATGGCCCAACCCTCAGCAGTTTCTTAAGACCCATCAGATGTTTCCAGGCTCCCCCAA
GGACCTGAAATGACCCTGCGCCTTATTTGAATTAACCAATCAGCCTGCTTCTCGCTTCTGTTCGCGCGCT
TCTGCTTCCCGAGCTCTATAAAAGAGCTCACAACCCCTCACTCGGCGCGCCAGTCCTCCGACAGACTGAG
TCGCCCGGGGGGGATCTGGAGCTCTCGAGAATTCTCACGCGTGCCACCATGGAGGAAGCTATTCTGGTGC
CCTGCGTGCTTGGCTTGCTCCTGCTGCCCATACTGGCCATGTTGATGGCTCTGTGTGTGCACTGCCATAG
ACTGCCCGGTTCTTTTGATTCAACATCCAGCGACAGCCTTTTCCCTAGAGGCATCCAGTTCAAACGGCCT
CATACTGTGGCCCCGTGGCCTCCTGCATTTCCTCCTGTCACATCATTTCCACCCCTGAGTCAACCAGATC
TTCTCCCTATCCCCAGATCACCCCAGCCTCTCGGTGGCTCCCACAGAACCCCAAGTAGTCGAAGAGATTC
CGACGGGGCGAATAGTGTAGCGTCTTTTGAGAACGAGGAACCGGCCTGTGAGGACGCAGACGAGGACGAA
GACGATTTCCACAACCCAGGATACCTGGTGGTCTTGCCCGACTCAACGCCTGCGACTAGCACTGCTGCCC
CAAGCGCCCCTGCTCTTAGTACCCCAGGCATAAGAGATTCAGCCTTCTCCATGGAGTCAATCGATGATTT
CGTCAACGTGCCAGA
