>Addgene plasmid #78517 | PHR-LAT Y6F YFFF-mCitrine (XSB589) | addgene partial sequence | sequence record 150217 | Futet-R 5'-CAAAGGCATTAAAGCAGCGT-3'
GTAAAAGGAGCAACATAGTTAAGAATACCAGTCAATCTTTCACAAATTTTGTAATCCAGAGGTTGATTAT
CGATAAGCTTGATATCAAGCTTGCATGCCTGCAGGTCGACTCTAGAGTCGCGGCCGCTTTACTTGTACAG
CTCGTCCATGCCGAGAGTGATCCCGGCGGCGGTCACGAACTCCAGCAGGACCATGTGATCGCGCTTCTCG
TTGGGGTCTTTGCTCAGCTTGGACTGGTAGCTCAGGTAGTGGTTGTCGGGCAGCAGCACGGGGCCGTCGC
CGATGGGGGTGTTCTGCTGGTAGTGGTCGGCGAGCTGCACGCTGCCGTCCTCGATGTTGTGGCGGATCTT
GAAGTTCACCTTGATGCCGTTCTTCTGCTTGTCGGCCATGATATAGACGTTGTGGCTGTTGTAGTTGTAC
TCCAGCTTGTGCCCCAGGATGTTGCCGTCCTCCTTGAAGTCGATGCCCTTCAGCTCGATGCGGTTCACCA
GGGTGTCGCCCTCGAACTTCACCTCGGCGCGGGTCTTGTAGTTGCCGTCGTCCTTGAAGAAGATGGTGCG
CTCCTGGACGTAGCCTTCGGGCATGGCGGACTTGAAGAAGTCGTGCTGCTTCATGTGGTCGGGGTAGCGG
GCGAAGCACATCAGGCCGTAGCCGAAGGTGGTCACGAGGGTGGGCCAGGGCACGGGCAGCTTGCCGGTGG
TGCAGATGAACTTCAGGGTCAGCTTGCCGTAGGTGGCATCGCCCTCGCCCTCGCCGGACACGCTGAACTT
GTGGCCGTTTACGTCGCCGTCCAGCTCGACCAGGATGGGCACCACCCCGGTGAACAGCTCCTCGCCCTTG
CTCACCATGGTGGCGACCGGTGGATCCCCGTTCAGTTCTTGCAAATTTTCGAAATCAGGGGCGCCCTCCT
CTTCCACCTCCTCGGCCTCTTGGGAGGACAGGGCCGCCGGTTCAGTTTTGGCGGCCCCGGGGTGCAACTC
CTGGCTGACATTCACGAACTCCCTGGACCCATCCAGTGACGCCTCGGCAGACTCGCCGCTCTCTGG
